>Addgene plasmid #224507 | pME TAEL2.0-5xC120-minpro (JDW 1109) | addgene full sequence | sequence record 446946 | Addgene NGS Result
TCGCGCGTTTCGGTGATGACGGTGAAAACCTCTGACACATGCAGCTCCCGGAGACGGTCACAGCTTGTCT
GTAAGCGGATGCCGGGAGCAGACAAGCCCGTCAGGGCGCGTCAGCGGGTGTTGGCGGGTGTCGGGGCTGG
CTTAACTATGCGGCATCAGAGCAGATTGTACTGAGAGTGCACCATATGCAAATAATGATTTTATTTTGAC
TGATAGTGACCTGTTCGTTGCAACACATTGATGAGCAATGCTTTTTTATAATGCCAACTTTGTACAAAAA
AGCAGGCTGGATCCTTAATTAAGCCGCCACCATGTTGCCTGCAGATGCACTTGATGACTTTGACCTGGAC
ATGCTCCCAGCTGATGCTCTGGATGACTATGACCTCGACATCCTGCCTGGGAATGAGTTTGGAGCGGACG
ACACTCGTGTTGAAGTGCAGCCACCTGCCCAGTGGGTGCTCGATCTCATAGAAGCAAGTCCGATTGCATC
TGTGGTGTCCGACCCTCGCTTAGCAGACAATCCACTTATTGCCATCAACCAGGCCTTCACAGATTTAACC
GGCTACAGTGAGGAAGAGTGTGTGGGTAGGAACTGCCGCTTTCTGGCCGGGAGCGGAACAGAGCCCTGGC
TGACTGACAAGATCAGGCAAGGAGTCAGAGAGCATAAACCAGTATTGGTTGAGATCCTCAACTACAAGAA
AGATGGAACGCCATTCAGAAATGCTGTTCTAGTAGCTCCCATCTATGATGATGATGATGAGCTGCTGTAC
TTCCTGGGCTCTCAGGTGGAGGTGGACGATGACCAGCCCAACATGGGCATGGCCAGACGAGAACGAGCCG
CAGAGATGCTGAAGACACTATCGCCGCGGCAGCTGGAGGTCACCACCCTTGTGGCTAGCGGGTTGCGCAA
CAAAGAAGTTGCAGCGCGGTTGGGTCTTTCAGAAAAGACTGTCAAGATGCACAGAGGTCTCGTCATGGAG
AAATTGAATCTGAAAACATCTGCTGATCTGGTCAGGATAGCTGTGGAAGCCGGCATTGAGTTCTCCGCGT
CAAAGAGACCTGCTGCCACTAAAAAAGCTGGACAAGCCAAGAAGAAAAAATGATAACCATGGAATTCTAG
CAGACATGATAAGATACATTGATGAGTTTGGACAAACCACAACTAGAATGCAGTGAAAAAAATGCTTTAT
TTGTGAAATTTGTGATGCTATTGCTTTATTTGTAACCATTATAAGCTGCAATAAACAAGTTAACAACAAC
AATTGCATTCATTTTATGTTTCAGGTTCAGGGGGAGGTGTGGGAGGTTTTTTATCGATAGTACTAACATA
CGCTCTCCATCAAAACAAAACGAAACAAAACAAACTAGCAAAATAGGCTGTCCCCAGTGCAAGTGCAGGT
GCCAGAACATTTCTCTCCTCGAGAGATCTTTAAGATTGAATCCTGTTGCCGGTCTTGCGATGATTATCAT
ATAATTTCTGTTGAATTACGTTAAGCATGTAATAATTAACATGTAATGCATGACGTTATTTATGAGATGG
GTTTTTATGATTAGAGTCCCGCAATTATACATTTAATACGCGATAGAAAACAAAATATAGCGCGCAAACT
AGGATAAATTATCGCGCGCGGTGTCATCTATGTTACTAGATCGGGAATTGATCCCCCCTCGACAGCGGTA
CCACGCGTTGAGCTCTAGGTAGCCTTTAGTCCATGCGTTATAGGTAGCCTTTAGTCCATGCGTTATAGGT
AGCCTTTAGTCCATGCGTTATAGGTAGCCTTTAGTCCATGCGTTATAGGTAGCCTTTAGTCCATGCGTCG
ACCCAGTGACGTAGGAAGTCCATCCATTCACAGCGCTTCTATAAAGGCGCCAGCTGAGGCGCCTACTACT
CCAACCGCGACTGCAGCGAGCAACTAACGCGGCCGCACTAGTTCTAGACTCCCAGCTTTCTTGTACAAAG
TTGGCATTATAAGAAAGCATTGCTTATCAATTTGTTGCAACGAACAGGTCACTATCAGTCAAAATAAAAT
CATTATTTGAAGCTTGGTGTAATCATGGTCATAGCTGTTTCCTGTGTGAAATTGTTATCCGCTCACAATT
CCACACAACATACGAGCCGGAAGCATAAAGTGTAAAGCCTGGGGTGCCTAATGAGTGAGCTAACTCACAT
TAATTGCGTTGCGCTCACTGCCCGCTTTCCAGTCGGGAAACCTGTCGTGCCAGCTGCATTAATGAATCGG
CCAACGCGCGGGGAGAGGCGGTTTGCGTATTGGGCGCTCTTCCGCTTCCTCGCTCACTGACTCGCTGCGC
TCGGTCGTTCGGCTGCGGCGAGCGGTATCAGCTCACTCAAAGGCGGTAATACGGTTATCCACAGAATCAG
GGGATAACGCAGGAAAGAACATGTGAGCAAAAGGCCAGCAAAAGGCCAGGAACCGTAAAAAGGCCGCGTT
GCTGGCGTTTTTCCATAGGCTCCGCCCCCCTGACGAGCATCACAAAAATCGACGCTCAAGTCAGAGGTGG
CGAAACCCGACAGGACTATAAAGATACCAGGCGTTTCCCCCTGGAAGCTCCCTCGTGCGCTCTCCTGTTC
CGACCCTGCCGCTTACCGGATACCTGTCCGCCTTTCTCCCTTCGGGAAGCGTGGCGCTTTCTCATAGCTC
ACGCTGTAGGTATCTCAGTTCGGTGTAGGTCGTTCGCTCCAAGCTGGGCTGTGTGCACGAACCCCCCGTT
CAGCCCGACCGCTGCGCCTTATCCGGTAACTATCGTCTTGAGTCCAACCCGGTAAGACACGACTTATCGC
CACTGGCAGCAGCCACTGGTAACAGGATTAGCAGAGCGAGGTATGTAGGCGGTGCTACAGAGTTCTTGAA
GTGGTGGCCTAACTACGGCTACACTAGAAGAACAGTATTTGGTATCTGCGCTCTGCTGAAGCCAGTTACC
TTCGGAAAAAGAGTTGGTAGCTCTTGATCCGGCAAACAAACCACCGCTGGTAGCGGTGGTTTTTTTGTTT
GCAAGCAGCAGATTACGCGCAGAAAAAAAGGATCTCAAGAAGATCCTTTGATCTTTTCTACGGGGTCTGA
CGCTCAGTGGAACGAAAACTCACGTTAAGGGATTTTGGTCATGAGATTATCAAAAAGGATCTTCACCTAG
ATCCTTTTAAATTAAAAATGAAGTTTTAAATCAAGCCCAATCTGAATAATGTTACAACCAATTAACCAAT
TCTGATTAGAAAAACTCATCGAGCATCAAATGAAACTGCAATTTATTCATATCAGGATTATCAATACCAT
ATTTTTGAAAAAGCCGTTTCTGTAATGAAGGAGAAAACTCACCGAGGCAGTTCCATAGGATGGCAAGATC
CTGGTATCGGTCTGCGATTCCGACTCGTCCAACATCAATACAACCTATTAATTTCCCCTCGTCAAAAATA
AGGTTATCAAGTGAGAAATCACCATGAGTGACGACTGAATCCGGTGAGAATGGCAAAAGTTTATGCATTT
CTTTCCAGACTTGTTCAACAGGCCAGCCATTACGCTCGTCATCAAAATCACTCGCATCAACCAAACCGTT
ATTCATTCGTGATTGCGCCTGAGCGAGACGAAATACGCGATCGCTGTTAAAAGGACAATTACAAACAGGA
ATCGAATGCAACCGGCGCAGGAACACTGCCAGCGCATCAACAATATTTTCACCTGAATCAGGATATTCTT
CTAATACCTGGAATGCTGTTTTTCCGGGGATCGCAGTGGTGAGTAACCATGCATCATCAGGAGTACGGAT
AAAATGCTTGATGGTCGGAAGAGGCATAAATTCCGTCAGCCAGTTTAGTCTGACCATCTCATCTGTAACA
TCATTGGCAACGCTACCTTTGCCATGTTTCAGAAACAACTCTGGCGCATCGGGCTTCCCATACAAGCGAT
AGATTGTCGCACCTGATTGCCCGACATTATCGCGAGCCCATTTATACCCATATAAATCAGCATCCATGTT
GGAATTTAATCGCGGCCTCGACGTTTCCCGTTGAATATGGCTCATAACACCCCTTGTATTACTGTTTATG
TAAGCAGACAGTTTTATTGTTCATGATGATATATTTTTATCTTGTGCAATGTAACATCAGAGATTTTGAG
ACACGGGCCAGAGCTGCA
Features (pLannotate 1.2.2; 15 found; start..end, strand, type, name):
    137..189     +  misc_feature   bom (fragment): basis of mobility region from pBR322
    189..288     +  protein_bind   attL1: mutant version of attL; recombination site for the Gateway® LR reaction LR Clonase™
    333..356     +  CDS            VP64 (fragment): tetrameric repeat of the minimal activation domain of herpes simplex virus VP16 (Beerli et al., 1998)
    411..1037    +  CDS            LVHTH_ERYLH (fragment): Experimental evidence at protein level: Swiss-Prot protein existence level 1. Has reversible, light-dependent DNA-binding activity. Upon illumination an internal FMN-protein adduct is formed which changes the protein conformation so that the previously sequestered DNA-binding domain is free to bind DNA. Binds to sequences within in its own promoter when illuminated but not when it has been incubated in the dark. From Erythrobacter litoralis (strain HTCC2594).
   1130..1251    -  polyA_signal   SV40 poly(A) signal: SV40 polyadenylation signal
   1325..1416    +  misc_feature   pause site: RNA polymerase II transcriptional pause signal from the human α2 globin gene
   1430..1652    +  terminator     NOS terminator (fragment): nopaline synthase terminator and poly(A) signal
   1941..2039    -  protein_bind   attL2: mutant version of attL; recombination site for the Gateway® LR reaction LR Clonase™
   2082..2098    -  protein_bind   lac operator: The lac repressor binds to the lac operator to inhibit transcription in E. coli. This inhibition can be relieved by adding lactose or isopropyl-β-D-thiogalactopyranoside (IPTG). lac repressor encoded by lacI
   2106..2136    -  promoter       lac promoter: promoter for the E. coli lac operon
   2151..2172    -  protein_bind   CAP binding site: CAP binding activates transcription in the presence of cAMP. E. coli catabolite activator protein
   2185..2277    -  CDS            lacI (fragment): lac repressor; lacI; The lac repressor binds to the lac operator to inhibit transcription in E. coli. This inhibition can be relieved by adding lactose or isopropyl-β-D-thiogalactopyranoside (IPTG).
   2460..3048    -  rep_origin     ori: high-copy-number ColE1/pMB1/pBR322/pUC origin of replication
   3226..4035    -  CDS            KanR: aminoglycoside phosphotransferase; aph(3')-Ia; confers resistance to kanamycin in bacteria or G418 (Geneticin®) in eukaryotes
   4142..35      +  CDS            rop (fragment) (across the origin): Rop protein, which maintains plasmids at low copy number; rop
