[The description below was written by a language model from this plasmid's Addgene catalogue record and pLannotate feature annotations shown in this document.]
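Description:
pME TAEL2.0-5xC120-minpro (JDW 1109) is a Gateway middle entry clone built on the pDONR221 backbone, about 4.1 kb in the sequenced record. It is propagated in E. coli as a high-copy plasmid from a ColE1/pUC-type origin and selected with kanamycin through the KanR (aminoglycoside phosphotransferase) gene. Small backbone remnants (bom, rop and lacI fragments, and a lac promoter/operator region) are also annotated. The synthetic insert sits between attL1 and attL2 sites, so it can be moved by LR recombination into a destination vector, normally together with 5′ and 3′ entry clones in a MultiSite assembly.

The payload is an all-in-one version of the light-inducible TAEL system. The annotated coding region includes a short match to a VP16-type activation motif, followed by most of the light-responsive LOV-HTH protein from Erythrobacter litoralis. On illumination this protein forms an FMN adduct that frees its DNA-binding domain. Together these correspond to the TAEL2.0 transcription factor named in the record. Downstream lie an SV40 polyadenylation signal (annotated on the reverse strand), an RNA polymerase II pause site from human α2 globin and a NOS terminator fragment, which presumably insulate the activator transcript from what follows. The unannotated stretch before attL2 is where the 5xC120 response element and minimal promoter named in the title would be expected, although the feature table does not call them.

The entry clone carries no annotated promoter upstream of TAEL2.0, which implies that a 5′ entry promoter drives the activator while a 3′ entry effector falls under C120 control. This gives light-gated expression from a single transgene in vertebrate model systems.
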