Addgene plasmid #224507: pME TAEL2.0-5xC120-minpro (JDW 1109)
Purpose: Gateway compatible middle entry clone containing TAEL2.0 transcription factor and 5xC120 response element (All in one binary TAEL and effector domain clone)
Depositing lab: Joshua Wythe. Depositing organization: University of Virginia. Publication: MultiSite Assembly of Gateway Induced Clones (MAGIC): a flexible cloning toolbox for use in vertebrate model systems. Gillespie WB 3rd, Zhang Y, Ruiz OE, Cerda J 3rd, Ortiz-Guzman J, Sherman M, Turner WD, Largoza G, Mosser LE, Fujimoto E, Chien CB, Kwan KM, Arenkiel BR, Devine WP, Wythe JD. Development. 2025 Nov 15;152(22):dev204308. doi: 10.1242/dev.204308. Epub 2025 Nov 13. PubMed 41230856.
Backbone
  Vector backbone: pDONR221
  Vector type: Gateway cloning
Growth in bacteria
  Bacterial resistance: Kanamycin, 50 μg/mL
  Growth temperature: 37°C
  Growth strain: DH5alpha
  Copy number: High Copy
Gene/Insert
  Gene/Insert name: TAEL2.0-5xC120
  Species: Synthetic
  Cloning method: Restriction Enzyme; 5′ cloning site unknown (unknown if destroyed)
Terms and licenses: Academic/Nonprofit Terms; Industry Terms: Not Available to Industry
Depositor comments: Please visit https://doi.org/10.1101/2024.07.13.603267 for bioRxiv preprint.
How to cite: pME TAEL2.0-5xC120-minpro (JDW 1109) was a gift from Joshua Wythe (Addgene plasmid # 224507 ; http://n2t.net/addgene:224507 ; RRID:Addgene_224507)
